Addgene plasmid #180746: pMYT093
Purpose: Markerless yeast integration Spacer at Int.9 locus to used in the Ellis MYT system
Depositing lab: Tom Ellis. Depositing organization: Imperial College London. Publication: A Multiplex MoClo Toolkit for Extensive and Flexible Engineering of Saccharomyces cerevisiae. Shaw WM, Khalil AS, Ellis T. ACS Synth Biol. 2023 Nov 6. doi: 10.1021/acssynbio.3c00423. PubMed 37930278.
Backbone
  Vector backbone: pYTK090
  Backbone manufacturer: John Dueber
  Vector type: Synthetic Biology
Growth in bacteria
  Bacterial resistance: Kanamycin, 50 μg/mL
  Growth temperature: 37°C
  Growth strain: DH5alpha
  Copy number: High Copy
Gene/Insert
  Gene/Insert name: Int.9 Spacer
  Species: Synthetic
  Cloning method: Restriction Enzyme; 5′ cloning site Unknown (unknown if destroyed)
Terms and licenses: Academic/Nonprofit Terms; Industry Terms: Not Available to Industry
How to cite: pMYT093 was a gift from Tom Ellis (Addgene plasmid # 180746 ; http://n2t.net/addgene:180746 ; RRID:Addgene_180746)
