[The description below was written by a language model from this plasmid's Addgene catalogue record and pLannotate feature annotations shown in this document.]
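Description:
pMYT093 is a small synthetic-biology plasmid (about 2.9 kb) belonging to the Multiplex Yeast Toolkit (MYT), a modular cloning (MoClo) system for engineering Saccharomyces cerevisiae. It is built on the pYTK090 backbone from the earlier Yeast Toolkit and is maintained in E. coli. The two annotated features account for propagation and selection: a high-copy ColE1/pUC-type origin of replication and a KanR gene, an aminoglycoside phosphotransferase that confers kanamycin resistance in bacteria. No yeast origin, centromere or yeast selectable marker is annotated, which fits the stated purpose of markerless chromosomal integration rather than episomal maintenance.

The payload is recorded as a synthetic "Int.9 Spacer", intended for markerless integration at the locus the toolkit designates Int.9. The automated feature table does not annotate this region, so the record gives no detail of its internal composition, such as homology arms, assembly overhangs or restriction sites. The genomic position of Int.9 is not stated, and the cloning sites are listed as unknown. In MoClo-style systems a spacer generally acts as a placeholder that occupies a position in a multi-part or multi-locus assembly when no functional cassette is needed there. This keeps the assembly or integration scheme complete, and pMYT093 appears to serve that role for the Int.9 position. The record also does not describe how integration is achieved without a marker.
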