Features (pLannotate 1.2.2; 2 found; start..end, strand, type, name):
    824..1412    -  rep_origin     ori: high-copy-number ColE1/pMB1/pBR322/pUC origin of replication
   1637..2452    +  CDS            KanR: aminoglycoside phosphotransferase; aph(3')-Ia; confers resistance to kanamycin in bacteria or G418 (Geneticin®) in eukaryotes
>Addgene plasmid #180746 | pMYT093 | addgene full sequence | sequence record 369792 | Addgene NGS Result
AGCTAGGTAACATATTCATTCGAGATGTCCACCTGCACCGAGTAGTCCTCTTTAAATCTTGGAAGAAAAC
ACGTCAGCGATGCCAAGATTCTACACATTTCCTTCGGGTACTCATGTCTTCGCTAGAAGACATTGTACGT
ACTGCAGACGTACTAGTCCGCGTTACTCTGTTTATATCGCTCTAGAGCTAGAATTCTTTGTTGGACAAGG
GAATCGGAGTGGGCTTCAAACCAAAACCAAAATTTCAACGTATAGGCCATTGTGCTCGATGATGAAGGGA
CTGCAAAAATATCGGTGGTTTAAGATAAGCAATTGTAAGATATAGAAGAAAAGCTGACGAAAAAAGAACT
CATACCTTACTCCAAAATGGACACTGACATATTCTCCCATTCGGTGGATTTGAAATCCTCAGTGGATAGA
TAGGCAGAGTTGAGCCAATTTGCCTAGGGAGTTGATTACCGTTAATCCTGCTTGAAAGCAGCATATTAAA
CCTTCCCCGAAGTTTGCCATAGGACCGTATGACGCATCCTGGACTTCATCCCATCACTGTGCTGGGACTT
GAAAATAAATGTTTCGCCCGTGGTAAAAAGTGTGTGGGAATAAGGTAGCCCTCTACTTCTTAGCATACTC
AAAAAGAGATGCTAATAGTCAATCTACGGCCTGATTCAGGACTGCCTCACGGAAAATTACATCGCTTCGG
GATTCGTGATCATCTGGCGGCCGCACGGTTATCCACAGAATCAGGGGATAACGCAGGAAAGAACATGTGA
GCAAAAGGCCAGCAAAAGGCCAGGAACCGTAAAAAGGCCGCGTTGCTGGCGTTTTTCCATAGGCTCCGCC
CCCCTGACGAGCATCACAAAAATCGACGCTCAAGTCAGAGGTGGCGAAACCCGACAGGACTATAAAGATA
CCAGGCGTTTCCCCCTGGAAGCTCCCTCGTGCGCTCTCCTGTTCCGACCCTGCCGCTTACCGGATACCTG
TCCGCCTTTCTCCCTTCGGGAAGCGTGGCGCTTTCTCATAGCTCACGCTGTAGGTATCTCAGTTCGGTGT
AGGTCGTTCGCTCCAAGCTGGGCTGTGTGCACGAACCCCCCGTTCAGCCCGACCGCTGCGCCTTATCCGG
TAACTATCGTCTTGAGTCCAACCCGGTAAGACACGACTTATCGCCACTGGCAGCAGCCACTGGTAACAGG
ATTAGCAGAGCGAGGTATGTAGGCGGTGCTACAGAGTTCTTGAAGTGGTGGCCTAACTACGGCTACACTA
GAAGAACAGTATTTGGTATCTGCGCTCTGCTGAAGCCAGTTACCTTCGGAAAAAGAGTTGGTAGCTCTTG
ATCCGGCAAACAAACCACCGCTGGTAGCGGTGGTTTTTTTGTTTGCAAGCAGCAGATTACGCGCAGAAAA
AAAGGATCTCAAGAAGATCCTTTGATCTTTTCTACGGGGTCTGACGCTCAGTGGAACGAAAACTCACGTT
AAGGGATTTTGGTCATGACTGATCCTTCAACTCAGCAAAAGTTCGATTTATTCAACAAAGCCACGTTGTG
TCTCAAAATCTCTGATGTTACATTGCACAAGATAAAAATATATCATCATGAACAATAAAACTGTCTGCTT
ACATAAACAGTAATACAAGGGGTGTTATGAGCCATATTCAACGGGAAACGTCTTGCTCCAGGCCGCGATT
AAATTCCAACATGGATGCTGATTTATATGGGTATAAATGGGCTCGCGATAATGTCGGGCAATCAGGTGCG
ACAATCTATCGATTGTATGGGAAGCCCGATGCGCCAGAGTTGTTTCTGAAACATGGCAAAGGTAGCGTTG
CCAATGATGTTACAGATGAGATGGTCAGACTAAACTGGCTGACGGAATTTATGCCTCTTCCGACCATCAA
GCATTTTATCCGTACTCCTGATGATGCATGGTTACTCACCACTGCGATCCCCGGGAAAACAGCATTCCAG
GTATTAGAAGAATATCCTGATTCAGGTGAAAATATTGTTGATGCGCTGGCAGTGTTCCTGCGCCGGTTGC
ATTCGATTCCTGTTTGTAATTGTCCTTTTAACAGCGATCGCGTATTTCGCCTCGCTCAGGCGCAATCACG
AATGAATAACGGTTTGGTTGATGCGAGTGATTTTGATGACGAGCGTAATGGCTGGCCTGTTGAACAAGTC
TGGAAAGAAATGCATAAGCTTTTGCCATTCTCACCGGATTCAGTCGTCACTCATGGTGATTTCTCACTTG
ATAACCTTATTTTTGACGAGGGGAAATTAATAGGTTGTATTGATGTTGGACGAGTCGGAATCGCAGACCG
ATACCAGGATCTTGCCATCCTATGGAACTGCCTCGGTGAGTTTTCTCCTTCATTACAGAAACGGCTTTTT
CAAAAATATGGTATTGATAATCCTGATATGAATAAATTGCAGTTTCATTTGATGCTCGATGAGTTTTTCT
AATCAGAATTGGTTAATTGGTTGTAACACGCGGCCGCCAAATCCGAGGGTAACTGTGATAGCTTCAAAAG
ACTTTTAGCATTTGAAACCGCTCAGTGGTATCATTACTCCATCAACCACCAATGCAGTCACATGTTTATG
AGAACAGTATCAAGCACCTTAATTCCGAGGCTGTAATAAATGGGACATTTTGGACAGAATGTCTCATTAT
CCCCGAACCGAAGCCTTTGAAATTGATCTGCAAATGAGGTAATTCAGCTGGATGGTTTTTCATAATATAT
TGAACATCTGGGAAGAATTTCACGTCACCTCTCGGTTTATCTCAGTAGTATTTAGAGTATTCTTCAAGTT
CTGATGGGAATTTTCTCGCCATGCCTGAATTTCAGTTAATACGTGTTTAAGCTCCGAAATCCATGTATCA
AAATTCACTGCAAAAAGGTTGTAATTTGATGGAGGAGATCA
